>Addgene plasmid #118803 | pHBS1389 IBB-GFP-mCherry3E | addgene full sequence | sequence record 229720 | Addgene NGS Result
CAACTGTTGGGAAGGGCGATCGGTGCGGGCCTCTTCGCTATTACGCCAGTCGACCGCCAATTCAATATGG
CGTATATGGACTCATGCCAATTCAATATGGTGGATCTGGACCTGTGCCAATTCAATATGGCGTATATGGA
CTCGTGCCAATTCAATATGGTGGATCTGGACCCCAGCCAATTCAATATGGCGGACTTGGCACCATGCCAA
TTCAATATGGCGGACCTGGCACTGTGCCAACTGGGGAGGGGTCTACTTGGCACGGTGCCAAGTTTGAGGA
GGGGTCTTGGCCCTGTGCCAAGTCCGCCATATTGAATTGGCATGGTGCCAATAATGGCGGCCATATTGGC
TATATGCCAGGATCAATATATAGGCAATATCCAATATGGCCCTATGCCAATATGGCTATTGGCCAGGTTC
AATACTATGTATTGGCCCTATGCCATATAGTATTCCATATATGGGTTTTCCTATTGACGTAGATAGCCCC
TCCCAATGGGCGGTCCCATATACCATATATGGGGCTTCCTAATACCGCCCATAGCCACTCCCCCATTGAC
GTCAATGGTCTCTATATATGGTCTTTCCTATTGACGTCATATGGGCGGTCCTATTGACGTATATGGCGCC
TCCCCCATTGACGTCAATTACGGTAAATGGCCCGCCTGGCTCAATGCCCATTGACGTCAATAGGACCACC
CACCATTGACGTCAATGGGATGGCTCATTGCCCATTCATATCCGTTCTCACGCCCCCTATTGACGTCAAT
GACGGTAAATGGCCCACTTGGCAGTACATCAATATCTATTAATAGTAACTTGGCAAGTACATTACTATTG
GAAGTACGCCAGGGTACATTGGCAGTACTCCCATTGACGTCAATGGCGGTAAATGGCCCGCGATGGCTGC
CAAGTACATCCCCATTGACGTCAATGGGGAGGGGCAATGACGCAAATGGGCGTTCCATTGACGTAAATGG
GCGGTAGGCGTGCCTAATGGGAGGTCTATATAAGCAATGCTCGTTTAGGGAACCGCCATTCTGCCTGGGG
ACGTCGGAGCAAGCTTGATTTAGGTGACACTATAGAATACAAGCTACTTGTTCTTTTTGCAGGATCCCAT
CGATTCGAATTCAAGGATCAACAAGTTTGTACAAAAAAGCAGGCTGGCGCAGGTACCACCGGTGCCACCA
TGGGATCCACCAACGAGAATGCTAATACACCAGCTGCCCGTCTTCACAGATTCAAGAACAAGGGAAAAGA
CAGTACAGAAATGAGGCGTCGCAGAATAGAGGTCAATGTGGAGCTGAGGAAAGCTAAGAAGGATGACCAG
ATGCTGAAGAGGAGAAATGTAAGCTCATTCCCTGATGATGGTACCAGTAAAGGAGAGGAACTATTTACAG
GTACTGTGCCTATCAAAGTCGAGCTGGACGGCGACGTAAACGGCCACAAGTTCAGCGTGCGTGGCGAGGG
CGAGGGCGATGCCACCGAGGGCAAGCTGACCCTGAAGTTCATCTGCACCACCGGCAAGCTGCCGGTGCCG
TGGCCGACCCTCGTGACCACCCTGACCTACGGCGTGCAGTGCTTCAGCCGCTACCCGGACCACATGAAGC
GTCACGACTTCTTCAAGTCCGCCATGCCGGAAGGCTACGTCCAGGAGCGCACCATCGAGTTCAAGGACGA
CGGCACCTACAAGACCCGCGCGGAGGTGAAGTTCGAGGGCGACACCCTGGTGAACCGCATCGAGCTGAAG
GGCAACGACTTCAAGGAGGACGGCAACATCCTGGGTCACAAGCTGGAGTACAACCACAACAGCCACAACG
TCCGTATCGAAGCCGACAAGCAGAAGAACGGCATCAAGGCTAACTTCAAGATCCGCCACAACGTTGAGGA
CGGCAGCCAGCAGGAAGCCGACCACAAACAGCAGAACACCCCGATCGGCGACGGCCCGGTGCGCCTGCCG
GACAACCACTATCTGAGCACCCAGACCACGCTGAGCAAAGACCCGAACGAGAAGCGCGATCACATGGTCC
TGAAGGAGTTCGTGACGGCAGCCGGTATCACTAAAGGTGAAGATGAAAGTGGAGGCACCGGAACCAGCAA
GGGCGAGGAGGATAACATGGCCATCATCAAGGAGTTCATGCGCTTCAAGGTGCACATGGAGGGCTCCGTG
AACGGCCACGAGTTCGAGATCGAGGGCGAGGGCGAGGTGAGTATGGTACATAAAACAAGCATCTATTGAA
AATATCTGACAAACTCATCTTTTATTTTTGATGTGTGTGTGTGTGTGTGTGTGTGTGTTTTTTTTTAACA
GGGATTTGGGGAATTATTTGAGAAAGCAAAACAAAACAATAACAATAGAAAAACTTCTAATGGTGATGAC
AGCCTCTTCTTCAGTAATTTCTCACTTCTTGGTACTCCTGTCCTGAAAGATATTAATTTCAAGATAGAAA
GAGGACAGTTGTTGGCGGTTGCTGGATCCACTGGAGCAGGCAAGGTAGTTCTTTTGTTCTTCACTATTAA
GAACTTAATTTGGTGTCCATGTCTCTTTTTTTTTCTAGTTTGTAGTGCTGGAAGGTATTTTTGGAGAAAT
TCTTACATGAGCATTAGGAGAATGTATGGGTGTAGTGTCTTGTATAATAGAAATTGTTCCACTGATAATT
TACTCTAGTTTTTTATTTCCTCATATTATTTTCAGTGGCTTTTTCTTCCACATCTTTATATTTTGCACCA
CATTCAACACTGTATCTTGCACATGGCGAGCATGCCCTTTCCTTTTTTTTCCTCAGGGCCGCCCCTACGA
GGGCACCCAGACCGCCAAGCTGAAGGTGACCAAGGGTGGCCCCCTGCCCTTCGCCTGGGACATCCTGTCC
CCTCAGTTCATGTACGGCTCCAAGGCCTACGTGAAGCACCCCGCCGACATCCCCGACTACTTGAAGCTGT
CCTTCCCCGAGGGCTTCAAGTGGGAGCGCGTGATGAACTTCGAGGACGGCGGCGTGGTGACCGTGACCCA
GGACTCCTCCCTGCAGGACGGCGAGTTCATCTACAAGGTGAAGCTGCGCGGCACCAACTTCCCCTCCGAC
GGCCCCGTAATGCAGAAGAAGACCATGGGCTGGGAGGCCTCCTCCGAGCGGATGTACCCCGAGGACGGCG
CCCTGAAGGGCGAGATCAAGCAGAGGCTGAAGCTGAAGGACGGCGGCCACTACGACGCTGAGGTCAAGAC
CACCTACAAGGCCAAGAAGCCCGTGCAGCTGCCCGGCGCCTACAACGTCAACATCAAGTTGGACATCACC
TCCCACAACGAGGACTACACCATCGTGGAACAGTACGAACGCGCCGAGGGCCGCCACTCCACCGGCGGCA
TGGACGAGCTGTACAAGTAAGCTATCTAGACCCAGCTTTCTTGTACAAAGTGATTGATCCTCTCGAGCCT
CTAGAACTATAGTGAGTCGTATTACGTAGATCCAGACATGATAAGATACATTGATGAGTTTGGACAAACC
ACAACTAGAATGCAGTGAAAAAAATGCTTTATTTGTGAAATTTGTGATGCTATTGCTTTATTTGTAACCA
TTATAAGCTGCAATAAACAAGTTAACAACAACAATTGCATTCATTTTATGTTTCAGGTTCAGGGGGAGGT
GTGGGAGGTTTTTTAATTCGCGGCCGCGGCGCCAATGCATTGGGCCCGGTACCCAGCTTTTGTTCCCTTT
AGTGAGGGTTAATTGCGCGCTTGGCGTAATCATGGTCATAGCTGTTTCCTGTGTGAAATTGTTATCCGCT
CACAATTCCACACAACATACGAGCCGGGAGCATAAAGTGTAAAGCCTGGGGTGCCTAATGAGTGAGCTAA
CTCACATTAATTGCGTTGCGCTCACTGCCCGCTTTCCAGTCGGGAAACCTGTCGTGCCAGCTGCATTAAT
GAATCGGCCAACGCGCGGGGAGAGGCGGTTTGCGTATTGGGCGCTCTTCCGCTTCCTCGCTCACTGACTC
GCTGCGCTCGGTCGTTCGGCTGCGGCGAGCGGTATCAGCTCACTCAAAGGCGGTAATACGGTTATCCACA
GAATCAGGGGATAACGCAGGAAAGAACATGTGAGCAAAAGGCCAGCAAAAGGCCAGGAACCGTAAAAAGG
CCGCGTTGCTGGCGTTTTTCCATAGGCTCCGCCCCCCTGACGAGCATCACAAAAATCGACGCTCAAGTCA
GAGGTGGCGAAACCCGACAGGACTATAAAGATACCAGGCGTTTCCCCCTGGAAGCTCCCTCGTGCGCTCT
CCTGTTCCGACCCTGCCGCTTACCGGATACCTGTCCGCCTTTCTCCCTTCGGGAAGCGTGGCGCTTTCTC
ATAGCTCACGCTGTAGGTATCTCAGTTCGGTGTAGGTCGTTCGCTCCAAGCTGGGCTGTGTGCACGAACC
CCCCGTTCAGCCCGACCGCTGCGCCTTATCCGGTAACTATCGTCTTGAGTCCAACCCGGTAAGACACGAC
TTATCGCCACTGGCAGCAGCCACTGGTAACAGGATTAGCAGAGCGAGGTATGTAGGCGGTGCTACAGAGT
TCTTGAAGTGGTGGCCTAACTACGGCTACACTAGAAGAACAGTATTTGGTATCTGCGCTCTGCTGAAGCC
AGTTACCTTCGGAAAAAGAGTTGGTAGCTCTTGATCCGGCAAACAAACCACCGCTGGTAGCGGTGGTTTT
TTTGTTTGCAAGCAGCAGATTACGCGCAGAAAAAAAGGATCTCAAGAAGATCCTTTGATCTTTTCTACGG
GGTCTGACGCTCAGTGGAACGAAAACTCACGTTAAGGGATTTTGGTCATGAGATTATCAAAAAGGATCTT
CACCTAGATCCTTTTAAATTAAAAATGAAGTTTTAAATCAATCTAAAGTATATATGAGTAAACTTGGTCT
GACAGTTACCAATGCTTAATCAGTGAGGCACCTATCTCAGCGATCTGTCTATTTCGTTCATCCATAGTTG
CCTGACTCCCCGTCGTGTAGATAACTACGATACGGGAGGGCTTACCATCTGGCCCCAGTGCTGCAATGAT
ACCGCGAGACCCACGCTCACCGGCTCCAGATTTATCAGCAATAAACCAGCCAGCCGGAAGGGCCGAGCGC
AGAAGTGGTCCTGCAACTTTATCCGCCTCCATCCAGTCTATTAATTGTTGCCGGGAAGCTAGAGTAAGTA
GTTCGCCAGTTAATAGTTTGCGCAACGTTGTTGCCATTGCTACAGGCATCGTGGTGTCACGCTCGTCGTT
TGGTATGGCTTCATTCAGCTCCGGTTCCCAACGATCAAGGCGAGTTACATGATCCCCCATGTTGTGCAAA
AAAGCGGTTAGCTCCTTCGGTCCTCCGATCGTTGTCAGAAGTAAGTTGGCCGCAGTGTTATCACTCATGG
TTATGGCAGCACTGCATAATTCTCTTACTGTCATGCCATCCGTAAGATGCTTTTCTGTGACTGGTGAGTA
CTCAACCAAGTCATTCTGAGAATAGTGTATGCGGCGACCGAGTTGCTCTTGCCCGGCGTCAATACGGGAT
AATACCGCGCCACATAGCAGAACTTTAAAAGTGCTCATCATTGGAAAACGTTCTTCGGGGCGAAAACTCT
CAAGGATCTTACCGCTGTTGAGATCCAGTTCGATGTAACCCACTCGTGCACCCAACTGATCTTCAGCATC
TTTTACTTTCACCAGCGTTTCTGGGTGAGCAAAAACAGGAAGGCAAAATGCCGCAAAAAAGGGAATAAGG
GCGACACGGAAATGTTGAATACTCATACTCTTCCTTTTTCAATATTATTGAAGCATTTATCAGGGTTATT
GTCTCATGAGCGGATACATATTTGAATGTATTTAGAAAAATAAACAAATAGGGGTTCCGCGCACATTTCC
CCGAAAAGTGCCACCTAAATTGTAAGCGTTAATATTTTGTTAAAATTCGCGTTAAATTTTTGTTAAATCA
GCTCATTTTTTAACCAATAGGCCGAAATCGGCAAAATCCCTTATAAATCAAAAGAATAGACCGAGATAGG
GT
[37 nt withheld, positions 6023-6059]
AAAGAACGTGGACTCCAACGTCAAAGG
[49 nt withheld, positions 6087-6135]
T
[91 nt withheld, positions 6137-6227]
G
[124 nt withheld, positions 6229-6352]
CCCATTCGCCATTCAGGCTGCG
Features (pLannotate 1.2.2; 21 found; start..end, strand, type, name):
     56..1033    +  promoter       CMV IE94 promoter: enhancer/promoter region of simian cytomegalovirus major immediate early transcription unit IE94
   1068..1086    +  promoter       SP6 promoter: promoter for bacteriophage SP6 RNA polymerase
   1141..1165    +  protein_bind   attB1: mutant version of attB; recombination site for the Gateway® BP reaction BP Clonase™
   1196..1390    +  CDS            KPNA2 (fragment): IMA1_HUMAN - Also known as RCH1, SRP1. Experimental evidence at protein level: Swiss-Prot protein existence level 1. Functions in nuclear protein import as an adapter protein for nuclear receptor KPNB1. Binds specifically and directly to substrates containing either a simple or bipartite NLS motif. Docking of the importin/substrate complex to the nuclear pore complex (NPC) is mediated by KPNB1 through binding to nucleoporin FxFG repeats and the complex is subsequently translocated through the pore by an energy requiring, Ran-dependent mechanism. At the nucleoplasmic side of the NPC, Ran binds
   1376..2077    +  CDS            Superfolder GFP: Superfolder GFP is a basic (constitutively fluorescent) green fluorescent protein published in 2005, derived from Aequorea victoria. It is reported to be a very rapidly-maturing weak dimer.
   2096..2207    +  CDS            mCherry (fragment): monomeric derivative of DsRed fluorescent protein (Shaner et al., 2004) mammalian codon-optimized
   2300..2506    +  CDS            CFTR (fragment): CFTR_HUMAN - Also known as ABCC7. Experimental evidence at protein level: Swiss-Prot protein existence level 1. Epithelial ion channel that plays an important role in the regulation of epithelial ion and water transport and fluid homeostasis (PubMed:26823428). Mediates the transport of chloride ions across the cell membrane (PubMed:10792060, PubMed:11524016, PubMed:11707463, PubMed:12519745, PubMed:15010471, PubMed:12588899, PubMed:17036051, PubMed:19398555, PubMed:19621064, PubMed:22178883, PubMed:25330774, PubMed:1712898, PubMed:8910473, PubMed:9804160, PubMed:12529365, PubMed:17182731, PubM
   2785..3379    +  CDS            mCherry (fragment): monomeric derivative of DsRed fluorescent protein (Shaner et al., 2004) mammalian codon-optimized
   3390..3412    -  protein_bind   attB2 (fragment): mutant version of attB; recombination site for the Gateway® BP reaction BP Clonase™
   3437..3454    -  promoter       T7 promoter (fragment): promoter for bacteriophage T7 RNA polymerase
   3459..3593    -  polyA_signal   SV40 poly(A) signal: SV40 polyadenylation signal
   3706..3724    -  promoter       T3 promoter: promoter for bacteriophage T3 RNA polymerase
   3769..3785    -  protein_bind   lac operator: The lac repressor binds to the lac operator to inhibit transcription in E. coli. This inhibition can be relieved by adding lactose or isopropyl-β-D-thiogalactopyranoside (IPTG). lac repressor encoded by lacI
   3793..3823    -  promoter       lac promoter: promoter for the E. coli lac operon
   3838..3859    -  protein_bind   CAP binding site: CAP binding activates transcription in the presence of cAMP. E. coli catabolite activator protein
   3872..3964    -  CDS            lacI (fragment): lac repressor; lacI; The lac repressor binds to the lac operator to inhibit transcription in E. coli. This inhibition can be relieved by adding lactose or isopropyl-β-D-thiogalactopyranoside (IPTG).
   4147..4735    -  rep_origin     ori: high-copy-number ColE1/pMB1/pBR322/pUC origin of replication
   4906..5766    -  CDS            AmpR: β-lactamase; bla; confers resistance to ampicillin, carbenicillin, and related antibiotics
   5767..5871    -  promoter       AmpR promoter: bla
   5924..6352    -  rep_origin     f1 ori (sequence partly withheld): f1 bacteriophage origin of replication; arrow indicates direction of (+) strand synthesis
   6357..49      -  CDS            lacZα (fragment) (across the origin): LacZα fragment of β-galactosidase; lacZ fragment
