[The description below was written by a language model from this plasmid's Addgene catalogue record and pLannotate feature annotations shown in this document.]
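Description:
pHBS1389 IBB-GFP-mCherry3E is a 6,374 nt mammalian expression plasmid built on the pCS2-Dest backbone and described in its record as a fluorescence-based reporter of TDP43-dependent splicing. It is propagated in E. coli through a high-copy ColE1/pUC-type origin with ampicillin selection (AmpR under its own bla promoter). The backbone also carries an f1 phage origin and remnants of a lac promoter/operator and lacZα region. No mammalian selection marker is annotated, so the plasmid appears suited to transient transfection.

The synthetic insert, assembled by Gibson cloning, sits between attB1 and attB2 Gateway sites. It is driven by the simian CMV IE94 enhancer/promoter and terminated by an SV40 polyadenylation signal. SP6, T7 and T3 phage promoters flank the cassette, as is typical of pCS2 vectors. The open reading frame begins with a fragment of human KPNA2 (importin α1), which, judging from the construct name, is the importin-β-binding (IBB) domain and would direct nuclear import. This is fused to superfolder GFP. Downstream lies mCherry, annotated as two separate fragments interrupted by a stretch that includes a portion of human CFTR.

This layout suggests that the CFTR-derived segment acts as a test exon with flanking intronic sequence inside the mCherry coding region. Its inclusion or skipping would then determine whether intact red fluorescent protein is made, with GFP reporting expression level. The record does not state which CFTR exon is used, what "3E" denotes, or which splicing outcome yields red signal. The red-to-green ratio would be the natural readout for comparing the splicing activity of TDP43 variants in cells.
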