Addgene plasmid #118803: pHBS1389 IBB-GFP-mCherry3E
Purpose: Fluorescence-based TDP43-dependent splicing reporter
Depositing lab: Rajat Rohatgi. Depositing organization: Stanford University. Publication: Phase separation-deficient TDP43 remains functional in splicing. Schmidt HB, Barreau A, Rohatgi R. Nat Commun. 2019 Oct 25;10(1):4890. doi: 10.1038/s41467-019-12740-2. PubMed 31653829.
Backbone
  Vector backbone: pCS2-Dest
  Vector type: Mammalian Expression
Growth in bacteria
  Bacterial resistance: Ampicillin, 100 μg/mL
  Growth temperature: 37°C
  Growth strain: DH5alpha
  Copy number: High Copy
Gene/Insert
  Gene/Insert name: Synthetic
  Species: Synthetic
  Cloning method: Gibson Cloning
Terms and licenses: Academic/Nonprofit Terms; Industry Terms: Not Available to Industry
How to cite: pHBS1389 IBB-GFP-mCherry3E was a gift from Rajat Rohatgi (Addgene plasmid # 118803 ; http://n2t.net/addgene:118803 ; RRID:Addgene_118803)
